Addgene plasmid #238848: DGK_-NanoLuc Fusion Vector
Purpose: Express DGK_-NanoLuc Fusion Protein in Mammalian Cells under a CMV promoter
Depositing lab: Promega Corporation.
Backbone
  Vector backbone: pFC32K-low Nluc CMV-Hygro Flexi(R) Vector
  Vector type: Mammalian Expression
Growth in bacteria
  Bacterial resistance: Kanamycin, 50 μg/mL
  Growth temperature: 37°C
  Growth strain: DH5alpha
  Copy number: Low Copy
Gene/Insert
  Gene/Insert name: DGKA
  Species: H. sapiens (human)
  Entrez Gene: DGKA (a.k.a. DAGK, DAGK1, DGK-alpha)
  Promoter: CMV
  Tag / fusion protein: NanoLuc (R) (C terminal on backbone)
  Cloning method: Other
Terms and licenses: Academic/Nonprofit Terms; Industry Terms
How to cite: DGK_-NanoLuc Fusion Vector was a gift from Promega Corporation (Addgene plasmid # 238848 ; http://n2t.net/addgene:238848 ; RRID:Addgene_238848)
