[The description below was written by a language model from this plasmid's Addgene catalogue record and pLannotate feature annotations shown in this document.]
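Description:
DGK_-NanoLuc Fusion Vector is a 6.8 kb mammalian expression plasmid built on the pFC32K-low Nluc CMV-Hygro Flexi Vector backbone. It is designed to produce human diacylglycerol kinase alpha (DGKA) with NanoLuc luciferase fused to its C terminus. The underscore in the name probably stands in for a lost "α" character, which fits the DGKA insert. In bacteria the plasmid replicates from a p15A origin, consistent with its low-copy listing, and is selected with kanamycin. Resistance comes from a neo (nptII) coding sequence placed behind tandem SV40 early and EM7 promoters and followed by a synthetic poly(A) signal. This arrangement drives the marker in E. coli and could in principle also confer G418 resistance in mammalian cells. Although the backbone name includes "Hygro", the feature table annotates no hygromycin resistance gene. Several short annotated fragments (M13 ori, bom, RSF ori, IS1, cer, tet promoter) appear to be backbone remnants or partial matches rather than functional elements.

The expression cassette begins with the human CMV immediate-early enhancer and promoter, followed by a chimeric β-globin/immunoglobulin intron that typically improves transcript processing and expression. A T7 promoter sits just upstream of the open reading frame and could support in vitro transcription. The DGKA coding sequence is followed, after a short linker region, by human codon-optimized NanoLuc, and an SV40 poly(A) signal lies downstream of the cassette. DGKA converts diacylglycerol to phosphatidic acid and so balances two lipid second messengers. The stated purpose is simply expression of the fusion protein in mammalian cells. Such a luminescent fusion would suit bioluminescence-based detection or energy-transfer assays of the kinase, but the record does not name a specific application.
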