Features (pLannotate 1.2.2; 23 found; start..end, strand, type, name):
    140..517     +  enhancer       CMV enhancer: human cytomegalovirus immediate early enhancer
    519..718     +  promoter       CMV promoter: human cytomegalovirus (CMV) immediate early promoter
    857..989     +  intron         chimeric intron: chimera between introns from human β-globin and immunoglobulin heavy chain genes
   1033..1051    +  promoter       T7 promoter: promoter for bacteriophage T7 RNA polymerase
   1065..3269    +  CDS            DGKA: DGKA_HUMAN - Also known as DAGK, DAGK1. Experimental evidence at protein level: Swiss-Prot protein existence level 1. Diacylglycerol kinase that converts diacylglycerol/DAG into phosphatidic acid/phosphatidate/PA and regulates the respective levels of these two bioactive lipids (PubMed:2175712, PubMed:15544348). Thereby, acts as a central switch between the signaling pathways activated by these second messengers with different cellular targets and opposite effects in numerous biological processes (PubMed:2175712, PubMed:15544348). Also plays an important role in the biosynthesis of complex lip
   3291..3803    +  CDS            Nluc: NanoLuc® luciferase human codon-optimized
   3812..3841    +  misc_feature   MCS (fragment): pUC18/19 multiple cloning site
   3848..3897    +  CDS            SET1 (fragment): solubility-enhancement tag derived from T7 phage gene 10B
   3905..3924    +  terminator     T7 terminator (fragment): transcription terminator for bacteriophage T7 RNA polymerase
   3946..4067    -  polyA_signal   SV40 poly(A) signal: SV40 polyadenylation signal
   4090..4158    -  CDS            large T antigen (fragment): large T antigen from SV40 (simian virus 40)
   4163..4195    +  rep_origin     M13 ori (fragment): M13 bacteriophage origin of replication; arrow indicates direction of (+) strand synthesis
   4196..4247    -  misc_feature   bom (fragment): basis of mobility region from pBR322
   4312..4669    +  promoter       SV40 promoter: SV40 enhancer and early promoter
   4684..4731    +  promoter       EM7 promoter: synthetic bacterial promoter&nbsp
   4763..5554    +  CDS            neo: KKA2_KLEPN - Also known as kan, nptII. Experimental evidence at protein level: Swiss-Prot protein existence level 1. Resistance to kanamycin, neomycin, paromomycin, ribostamycin, butirosin and gentamicin B. From Klebsiella pneumoniae.
   5621..5669    +  polyA_signal   poly(A) signal: synthetic polyadenylation signal
   5698..5714    -  promoter       tet promoter (fragment): E. coli promoter for tetracycline efflux protein gene
   5826..6371    +  rep_origin     p15A ori: Plasmids containing the medium-copy-number p15A origin of replication can be propagated in E. coli cells that contain a second plasmid with the ColE1 origin.
   6459..6514    +  rep_origin     RSF ori (fragment): Plasmids containing the RSF 1030 origin of replication can be propagated in E. coli cells that contain additional plasmids with compatible origins.
   6613..6639    -  misc_feature   bom (fragment): basis of mobility region from pBR322
   6633..6680    -  mobile_element IS1 (fragment): prokaryotic transposable element IS1
   6688..6759    +  misc_feature   cer region (fragment): ColE1-derived recombination site that helps to maintain plasmids as monomers
>Addgene plasmid #238848 | DGK_-NanoLuc Fusion Vector | addgene full sequence | sequence record 478450 | Addgene NGS Result
TCAATATTGGCCATTAGCCATATTATTCATTGGTTATATAGCATAAATCAATATTGGCTATTGGCCATTG
CATACGTTGTATCTATATCATAATATGTACATTTATATTGGCTCATGTCCAATATGACCGCCATGTTGGC
ATTGATTATTGACTAGTTATTAATAGTAATCAATTACGGGGTCATTAGTTCATAGCCCATATATGGAGTT
CCGCGTTACATAACTTACGGTAAATGGCCCGCCTGGCTGACCGCCCAACGACCCCCGCCCATTGACGTCA
ATAATGACGTATGTTCCCATAGTAACGCCAATAGGGACTTTCCATTGACGTCAATGGGTGGAGTATTTAC
GGTAAACTGCCCACTTGGCAGTACATCAAGTGTATCATATGCCAAGTCCGCCCCCTATTGACGTCAATGA
CGGTAAATGGCCCGCCTGGCATTATGCCCAGTACATGACCTTACGGGACTTTCCTACTTGGCAGTACATC
TACGTATTAGTCATCGCTATTACCATGGTGATGCGGTTTTGGCAGTACACCAATGGGCGTGGATAGCGGT
TTGACTCACGGGGATTTCCAAGTCTCCACCCCATTGACGTCAATGGGAGTTTGTTTTGGCACCAAAATCA
ACGGGACTTTCCAAAATGTCGTAATAACCCCGCCCCGTTGACGCAAATGGGCGGTAGGCGTGTACGGTGG
GAGGTCTATATAAGCAGAGCTGGTTTAGTGAACCGTCAGATCACTAGAAGCTTTATTGCGGTAGTTTATC
ACAGTTAAATTGCTAACGCAGTCAGTGCTTCTGACACAACAGTCTCGAACTTAAGCTGCAGAAGTTGGTC
GTGAGGCACTGGGCAGGTAAGTATCAAGGTTACAAGACAGGTTTAAGGAGACCAATAGAAACTGGGCTTG
TCGAGACAGAGAAGACTCTTGCGTTTCTGATAGGCACCTATTGGTCTTACTGACATCCACTTTGCCTTTC
TCTCCACAGGTGTCCACTCCCAGTTCAATTACAGCTCTTAAGGCTAGAGTATTAATACGACTCACTATAG
GGCTAGCGATCGCCATGGCAAAGGAGAGGGGACTGATCAGCCCATCCGACTTCGCCCAGCTGCAGAAGTA
CATGGAGTATTCTACCAAGAAGGTGAGCGACGTGCTGAAGCTGTTTGAGGATGGCGAGATGGCCAAGTAC
GTGCAGGGCGACGCCATCGGCTATGAGGGCTTCCAGCAGTTTCTGAAGATCTACCTGGAGGTGGATAATG
TGCCTCGGCACCTGTCTCTGGCCCTGTTCCAGAGCTTTGAGACCGGCCACTGCCTGAACGAGACCAATGT
GACAAAGGACGTGGTGTGCCTGAATGACGTGAGCTGTTACTTCTCTCTGCTGGAGGGCGGCAGACCAGAG
GATAAGCTGGAGTTCACCTTTAAGCTGTATGACACAGATAGGAACGGCATCCTGGACAGCTCCGAGGTGG
ATAAGATCATCCTGCAGATGATGCGCGTGGCCGAGTACCTGGACTGGGATGTGAGCGAGCTGCGGCCCAT
CCTGCAGGAGATGATGAAGGAGATCGACTATGATGGATCTGGAAGCGTGTCCCAGGCAGAGTGGGTGCGG
GCAGGAGCCACCACAGTGCCTCTGCTGGTGCTGCTGGGCCTGGAGATGACCCTGAAGGACGATGGCCAGC
ACATGTGGCGGCCAAAGAGATTTCCTAGGCCAGTGTATTGCAACCTGTGCGAGTCTAGCATCGGCCTGGG
CAAGCAGGGCCTGTCCTGCAACCTGTGCAAGTACACCGTGCACGACCAGTGCGCCATGAAGGCCCTGCCT
TGTGAGGTGTCCACATATGCCAAGTCTCGCAAGGACATCGGCGTGCAGAGCCACGTGTGGGTGCGGGGAG
GATGCGAGTCCGGCCGCTGCGATCGGTGTCAGAAGAAGATCCGCATCTACCACAGCCTGACCGGCCTGCA
CTGCGTGTGGTGTCACCTGGAGATCCACGACGATTGTCTGCAGGCAGTGGGACACGAGTGCGACTGTGGA
CTGCTGCGCGATCACATCCTGCCCCCTTCCTCTATCTATCCAAGCGTGCTGGCATCCGGACCTGACAGGA
AGAACAGCAAGACCTCCCAGAAGACAATGGACGATCTGAATCTGTCTACCAGCGAGGCCCTGAGGATCGA
TCCAGTGCCTAACACACACCCACTGCTGGTGTTCGTGAATCCCAAGTCCGGCGGCAAGCAGGGCCAGAGA
GTGCTGTGGAAGTTCCAGTACATCCTGAACCCAAGGCAGGTGTTTAATCTGCTGAAGGACGGCCCCGAGA
TCGGCCTGAGACTGTTTAAGGACGTGCCTGATAGCAGGATCCTGGTGTGCGGAGGCGACGGAACCGTGGG
CTGGATCCTGGAGACAATCGATAAGGCCAACCTGCCCGTGCTGCCACCAGTGGCCGTGCTGCCTCTGGGC
ACCGGCAATGATCTGGCAAGATGTCTGAGATGGGGAGGAGGATACGAGGGACAGAACCTGGCCAAGATCC
TGAAGGACCTGGAGATGTCCAAGGTGGTGCACATGGATAGATGGTCTGTGGAAGTGATCCCACAGCAGAC
AGAGGAGAAGTCCGACCCAGTGCCCTTCCAGATCATCAACAATTATTTTTCCATCGGCGTGGATGCCTCT
ATCGCCCACCGCTTCCACATCATGCGGGAGAAGTACCCCGAGAAGTTTAACTCTAGGATGAAGAATAAGC
TGTGGTATTTCGAGTTTGCCACCTCCGAGTCTATCTTCAGCACATGCAAGAAGCTGGAGGAGTCCCTGAC
CGTGGAGATCTGTGGCAAGCCCCTGGACCTGTCTAATCTGAGCCTGGAGGGCATCGCCGTGCTGAACATC
CCAAGCATGCACGGCGGCTCCAATCTGTGGGGCGACACACGGAGACCCCACGGCGATATCTACGGCATCA
ACCAGGCCCTGGGAGCAACCGCCAAAGTGATCACAGACCCTGATATCCTGAAGACCTGCGTGCCAGACCT
GTCTGATAAGAGACTGGAGGTGGTGGGACTGGAGGGAGCAATCGAGATGGGCCAGATCTATACAAAGCTG
AAGAACGCAGGCAGGCGCCTGGCAAAGTGCAGCGAGATCACCTTCCACACCACAAAGACACTGCCCATGC
AGATCGACGGCGAGCCTTGGATGCAGACCCCATGTACAATCAAGATCACCCACAAGAACCAGATGCCTAT
GCTGATGGGCCCTCCACCCAGGTCTACAAATTTCTTTGGCTTTCTGAGCGTTTCTCTCGGCTCGAGCGGC
GTCTTCACACTCGAAGATTTCGTTGGGGACTGGCGACAGACAGCCGGCTACAACCTGGACCAAGTCCTTG
AACAGGGAGGTGTGTCCAGTTTGTTTCAGAATCTCGGGGTGTCCGTAACTCCGATCCAAAGGATTGTCCT
GAGCGGTGAAAATGGGCTGAAGATCGACATCCATGTCATCATCCCGTATGAAGGTCTGAGCGGCGACCAA
ATGGGCCAGATCGAAAAAATTTTTAAGGTGGTGTACCCTGTGGATGATCATCACTTTAAGGTGATCCTGC
ACTATGGCACACTGGTAATCGACGGGGTTACGCCGAACATGATCGACTATTTCGGACGGCCGTATGAAGG
CATCGCCGTGTTCGACGGCAAAAAGATCACTGTAACAGGGACCCTGTGGAACGGCAACAAAATTATCGAC
GAGCGCCTGATCAACCCCGACGGCTCCCTGCTGTTCCGAGTAACCATCAACGGAGTGACCGGCTGGCGGC
TGTGCGAACGCATTCTGGCGTAAGGCCGCGACTCTAGAGTCGACCTGCAGGCATGCAAGCTGATCCGGCT
GCTAACAAAGCCCGAAAGGAAGCTGAGTTGGCTGCTGCCACCGCTGAGCAATAACTAGCATAACCCCTTG
GGGCGGCCGCTTCGAGCAGACATGATAAGATACATTGATGAGTTTGGACAAACCACAACTAGAATGCAGT
GAAAAAAATGCTTTATTTGTGAAATTTGTGATGCTATTGCTTTATTTGTAACCATTATAAGCTGCAATAA
ACAAGTTAACAACAACAATTGCATTCATTTTATGTTTCAGGTTCAGGGGGAGATGTGGGAGGTTTTTTTA
AGCAAGTAAAACCTCTACAAATGTGGTAAAATCGAATTTTAACAAAATATTAACGCTTACAATTTCCTGA
TGCGGTATTTTCTCCTTACGCATCTGTGCGGTATTTCACACCGCATACGCGGATCTGCGCAGCACCATGG
CCTGAAATAACCTCTGAAAGAGGAACTTGGTTAGGTACCTTCTGAGGCGGAAAGAACCAGCTGTGGAATG
TGTGTCAGTTAGGGTGTGGAAAGTCCCCAGGCTCCCCAGCAGGCAGAAGTATGCAAAGCATGCATCTCAA
TTAGTCAGCAACCAGGTGTGGAAAGTCCCCAGGCTCCCCAGCAGGCAGAAGTATGCAAAGCATGCATCTC
AATTAGTCAGCAACCATAGTCCCGCCCCTAACTCCGCCCATCCCGCCCCTAACTCCGCCCAGTTCCGCCC
ATTCTCCGCCCCATGGCTGACTAATTTTTTTTATTTATGCAGAGGCCGAGGCCGCCTCGGCCTCTGAGCT
ATTCCAGAAGTAGTGAGGAGGCTTTTTTGGAGGCCTAGGCTTTTGCAAAAAGCTTAATTAACTGTTGACA
ATTAATCATCGGCATAGTATATCGGCATAGTATAATACGACAAGGTGAGGAACTAAACCCAGGAGGCAGA
TCATGATTGAACAAGATGGATTGCACGCAGGTTCTCCGGCCGCTTGGGTGGAGAGGCTATTCGGCTATGA
CTGGGCACAACAGACAATCGGCTGCTCTGATGCCGCCGTGTTCCGGCTGTCAGCGCAGGGGCGCCCGGTT
CTTTTTGTCAAGACCGACCTGTCCGGTGCCCTGAATGAACTGCAGGACGAGGCAGCGCGGCTATCGTGGC
TGGCCACGACGGGCGTTCCTTGCGCAGCTGTGCTCGACGTTGTCACTGAAGCGGGAAGGGACTGGCTGCT
ATTGGGCGAAGTGCCGGGGCAGGATCTCCTGTCATCTCACCTTGCTCCTGCCGAGAAAGTATCCATCATG
GCTGATGCAATGCGGCGGCTGCATACGCTTGATCCGGCTACCTGCCCATTCGACCACCAAGCGAAACATC
GCATCGAGCGAGCACGTACTCGGATGGAAGCCGGTCTTGTCGATCAGGATGATCTGGACGAAGAGCATCA
GGGGCTCGCGCCAGCCGAACTGTTCGCCAGGCTCAAGGCGCGCATGCCCGACGGCGAGGATCTCGTCGTG
ACCCATGGCGATGCCTGCTTGCCGAATATCATGGTGGAAAATGGCCGCTTTTCTGGATTCATCGACTGTG
GCCGGCTGGGTGTGGCGGACCGCTATCAGGACATAGCGTTGGCTACCCGTGATATTGCTGAAGAGCTTGG
CGGCGAATGGGCTGACCGCTTCCTCGTGCTTTACGGTATCGCCGCTCCCGATTCGCAGCGCATCGCCTTC
TATCGCCTTCTTGACGAGTTCTTCTGAGCGGGACTCTGGGGTTCGAAATGACCGACCAAGCGACGCCCAA
CCTGCCATCACGATGGCCGCAATAAAATATCTTTATTTTCATTACATCTGTGTGTTGGTTTTTTGTGTGA
ATCGATAGCGATAAGGATCCGCTCATGCGATGATAAGCTGTCAAACATGAGAATTACAACTTATATCGTA
TGGGGCTGACTTCAGGTGCTACATTTGAAGAGATAAATTGCACTGAAATCTAGAAATATTTTATCTGATT
AATAAGATGATCTTCTTGAGATCGTTTTGGTCTGCGCGTAATCTCTTGCTCTGAAAACGAAAAAACCGCC
TTGCAGGGCGGTTTTTCGAAGGTTCTCTGAGCTACCAACTCTTTGAACCGAGGTAACTGGCTTGGAGGAG
CGCAGTCACCAAAACTTGTCCTTTCAGTTTAGCCTTAACCGGCGCATGACTTCAAGACTAACTCCTCTAA
ATCAATTACCAGTGGCTGCTGCCAGTGGTGCTTTTGCATGTCTTTCCGGGTTGGACTCAAGACGATAGTT
ACCGGATAAGGCGCAGCGGTCGGACTGAACGGGGGGTTCGTGCATACAGTCCAGCTTGGAGCGAACTGCC
TACCCGGAACTGAGTGTCAGGCGTGGAATGAGACAAACGCGGCCATAACAGCGGAATGACACCGGTAAAC
CGAAAGGCAGGAACAGGAGAGCGCACGAGGGAGCCGCCAGGGGGAAACGCCTGGTATCTTTATAGTCCTG
TCGGGTTTCGCCACCACTGATTTGAGCGTCAGATTTCGTGATGCTTGTCAGGGGGGCGGAGCCTATGGAA
AAACGGCTTTGCCGCGGCCCTCTCACTTCCCTGTTAAGTATCTTCCTGGCATCTTCCAGGAAATCTCCGC
CCCGTTCGTAAGCCATTTCCGCTCGCCGCAGTCGAACGACCGAGCGTAGCGAGTCAGTGAGCGAGGAAGC
GGAATATATCCTGTATCACATATTCTGCTGACGCACCGGTGCAGCCTTTTTTCTCCTGCCACATGAAGCA
CTTCACTGACACCCTCATCAGTGCCAACATAGTAAGCCAGTATACACTCCGCTAGCGCTGATGTCCGGCG
GTGCTTTTGCCGTTACGCACCACCCCGTCATGAGATTACGCGTTTTAGCGGTGCGTACAATTAAGGGATT
ATGGTAAATCCACTTACTGTCTGCCCTCGTAGCCATCGAGATAAACCGCAGTACTCCGGCCACGATGCGT
CCGGCGTAGAGGATCGAGATCT
